Addgene plasmid #41103: siCheck2-8xmiR307_21nt-seedonly
Depositing lab: Phillip Zamore. Depositing organization: University of Massachusetts, Worcester. Publication: Dicer Partner Proteins Tune the Length of Mature miRNAs in Flies and Mammals. Fukunaga R, Han BW, Hung JH, Xu J, Weng Z, Zamore PD. Cell. 2012 Oct 9. pii: S0092-8674(12)01171-3. doi: 10.1016/j.cell.2012.09.027. PubMed 23063653.
Backbone
  Vector backbone: siCheck2
  Backbone size w/o insert (bp): 6000
  Total vector size (bp): 6200
  Vector type: Luciferase
Growth in bacteria
  Bacterial resistance: Ampicillin, 100 μg/mL
  Growth temperature: 37°C
  Growth strain: Mach1
  Copy number: Unknown
Gene/Insert
  Gene/Insert name: 8xmiR307_21nt-seedonly
  Species: Synthetic
  Insert size (bp): 184
  Cloning method: Restriction Enzyme; 5′ cloning site XhoI (unknown if destroyed); 3′ cloning site KpnI (unknown if destroyed)
  Sequencing primers: 5′ ATGAAATGGGTAAGTACATCAAGAGCTTCG; 3′ TCCTCACACAAAAAACCAACACACAGATGT
Terms and licenses: Academic/Nonprofit Terms; Industry Terms: Not Available to Industry
How to cite: siCheck2-8xmiR307_21nt-seedonly was a gift from Phillip Zamore (Addgene plasmid # 41103 ; http://n2t.net/addgene:41103 ; RRID:Addgene_41103)
