[The description below was written by a language model from this plasmid's Addgene catalogue record.]
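Description:
siCheck2-8xmiR307_21nt-seedonly is a luciferase reporter plasmid of about 6.2 kb, built on the siCheck2 backbone (about 6 kb without insert). It is propagated in E. coli under ampicillin selection. The record gives no copy number and includes no feature table, so the origin of replication, promoters and polyadenylation signals are not documented. Vectors of the siCHECK-2 family are generally dual-luciferase plasmids. In these, a Renilla luciferase gene carries a cloning site downstream of its coding region, and an independently expressed firefly luciferase on the same plasmid serves as an internal normalisation control. That layout is inferred from the backbone name and is not stated in the record.

The payload is a 184 bp synthetic insert cloned by restriction digestion between XhoI and KpnI sites; the record does not say whether either site survived cloning. The name indicates eight tandem target sites for miR-307, designed against the 21-nucleotide isoform of that microRNA and pairing with it through the seed region only, not with full complementarity. Placed in the reporter's 3′ untranslated region, such sites would make luciferase output sensitive to miRNA-guided repression. Seed-only pairing mimics typical animal miRNA targeting, in contrast to siRNA-like cleavage of a perfectly matched site.

The associated publication concerns how Dicer partner proteins tune the length of mature miRNAs in flies and mammals. The construct is therefore most plausibly a sensor for comparing the silencing activity of different miR-307 length isoforms in cell-based dual-luciferase assays. The record does not specify the host cells or the experimental design.
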