>Addgene plasmid #41103 | siCheck2-8xmiR307_21nt-seedonly | addgene partial sequence | sequence record 56307 | psiCHECK2-F 5'-GTCCGCAACTACAACGCCTACCTT-3'
GTTCATCGAGTCCGACCCTGGGTTCTTTTCCAACGCTATTGTCGAGGGAGCTAAGAAGTTCCCTAACACC
GAGTTCGTGAAGGTGAAGGGCCTCCACTTCAGCCAGGAGGACGCTCCAGATGAAATGGGTAAGTACATCA
AGAGCTTCGTGGAGCGCGTGCTGAAGAACGAGCAGTAATTCTAGGCGATCGCTCGACTCAAACAGACGTC
TGAGGTTGACTCAAACAGACGTCTGAGGTTGACTCAAACAGACGTCTGAGGTTGACTCAAACAGACGTCT
GAGGTTGACTCAAACAGACGTCTGAGGTTGACTCAAACAGACGTCTGAGGTTGACTCAAACAGACGTCTG
AGGTTGACTCAAACAGACGTCTGAGGTTGACCGGCCGCTGGCCGCAATAAAATATCTTTATTTTCATTAC
ATCTGTGTGTTGGTTTTTTGTGTGAGGATCTAAATGAGTCTTCGGACCTCGCGGGGGCCGCTTAAGCGGT
GGTTAGGGTTTGTCTGACGCGGGGGGAGGGGGAAGGAACGAAACACTCTCATTCGGAGGCGGCTCGGGGT
TTGGTCTTGGTGGCCACGGGCACGCAGAAGAGCGCCGCGATCCTCTTAAGCACCCCCCCGCCCTCCGTGG
AGGCGGGGGTTTGGTCGGCGGGTGGTAACTGGCGGGCCGCTGACTCGGGCGGGTCGCGCGCCCCAGAGTG
TGACCTTTTCGGTCTGCTCGCAGACCCCCGGGCGGCGCCGCCGCGGCGGCGACGGGCTCGCTGGGTCCT
